>Addgene plasmid #143967 | TFORF1690 | addgene full sequence | sequence record 338769 | Addgene NGS Result
GGCTCCGGTGCCCGTCAGTGGGCAGAGCGCACATCGCCCACAGTCCCCGAGAAGTTGGGGGGAGGGGTCG
GCAATTGAACCGGTGCCTAGAGAAGGTGGCGCGGGGTAAACTGGGAAAGTGATGTCGTGTACTGGCTCCG
CCTTTTTCCCGAGGGTGGGGGAGAACCGTATATAAGTGCAGTAGTCGCCGTGAACGTTCTTTTTCGCAAC
GGGTTTGCCGCCAGAACACAGGTAAGTGCCGTGTGTGGTTCCCGCGGGCCTGGCCTCTTTACGGGTTATG
GCCCTTGCGTGCCTTGAATTACTTCCACCTGGCTGCAGTACGTGATTCTTGATCCCGAGCTTCGGGTTGG
AAGTGGGTGGGAGAGTTCGAGGCCTTGCGCTTAAGGAGCCCCTTCGCCTCGTGCTTGAGTTGAGGCCTGG
CCTGGGCGCTGGGGCCGCCGCGTGCGAATCTGGTGGCACCTTCGCGCCTGTCTCGCTGCTTTCGATAAGT
CTCTAGCCATTTAAAATTTTTGATGACCTGCTGCGACGCTTTTTTTCTGGCAAGATAGTCTTGTAAATGC
GGGCCAAGATCTGCACACTGGTATTTCGGTTTTTGGGGCCGCGGGCGGCGACGGGGCCCGTGCGTCCCAG
CGCACATGTTCGGCGAGGCGGGGCCTGCGAGCGCGGCCACCGAGAATCGGACGGGGGTAGTCTCAAGCTG
GCCGGCCTGCTCTGGTGCCTGGCCTCGCGCCGCCGTGTATCGCCCCGCCCTGGGCGGCAAGGCTGGCCCG
GTCGGCACCAGTTGCGTGAGCGGAAAGATGGCCGCTTCCCGGCCCTGCTGCAGGGAGCTCAAAATGGAGG
ACGCGGCGCTCGGGAGAGCGGGCGGGTGAGTCACCCACACAAAGGAAAAGGGCCTTTCCGTCCTCAGCCG
TCGCTTCATGTGACTCCACGGAGTACCGGGCGCCGTCCAGGCACCTCGATTAGTTCTCGAGCTTTTGGAG
TACGTCGTCTTTAGGTTGGGGGGAGGGGTTTTATGCGATGGAGTTTCCCCACACTGAGTGGGTGGAGACT
GAAGTTAGGCCAGCTTGGCACTTGATGTAATTCTCCTTGGAATTTGCCCTTTTTGAGTTTGGATCTTGGT
TCATTCTCAAGCCTCAGACAGTGGTTCAAAGTTTTTTTCTTCCATTTCAGGTGTCGTGAGGCTAGCACCG
CCACCATGGTTTCTAAACTGAGCCAGCTGCAGACGGAGCTCCTGGCGGCCCTGCTCGAGTCAGGGCTGAG
CAAAGAGGCACTGATCCAGGCACTGGGTGAGCCGGGGCCCTACCTCCTGGCTGGAGAAGGCCCCCTGGAC
AAGGGGGAGTCCTGCGGCGGCGGTCGAGGGGAGCTGGCTGAGCTGCCCAATGGGCTGGGGGAGACTCGGG
GCTCCGAGGACGAGACGGACGACGATGGGGAAGACTTCACGCCACCCATCCTCAAAGAGCTGGAGAACCT
CAGCCCTGAGGAGGCGGCCCACCAGAAAGCCGTGGTGGAGACCCTTCTGCAGGAGGACCCGTGGCGTGTG
GCGAAGATGGTCAAGTCCTACCTGCAGCAGCACAACATCCCACAGCGGGAGGTGGTCGATACCACTGGCC
TCAACCAGTCCCACCTGTCCCAACACCTCAACAAGGGCACTCCCATGAAGACGCAGAAGCGGGCCGCCCT
GTACACCTGGTACGTCCGCAAGCAGCGAGAGGTGGCGCAGCAGTTCACCCATGCAGGGCAGGGAGGGCTG
ATTGAAGAGCCCACAGGTGATGAGCTACCAACCAAGAAGGGGCGGAGGAACCGTTTCAAGTGGGGCCCAG
CATCCCAGCAGATCCTGTTCCAGGCCTATGAGAGGCAGAAGAACCCTAGCAAGGAGGAGCGAGAGACGCT
AGTGGAGGAGTGCAATAGGGCGGAATGCATCCAGAGAGGGGTGTCCCCATCACAGGCACAGGGGCTGGGC
TCCAACCTCGTCACGGAGGTGCGTGTCTACAACTGGTTTGCCAACCGGCGCAAAGAAGAAGCCTTCCGGC
ACAAGCTGGCCATGGACACGTACAGCGGGCCCCCCCCAGGGCCAGGCCCGGGACCTGCGCTGCCCGCTCA
CAGCTCCCCTGGCCTGCCTCCACCTGCCCTCTCCCCCAGTAAGGTCCACGGTGTGCGCTATGGACAGCCT
GCGACCAGTGAGACTGCAGAAGTACCCTCAAGCAGCGGCGGTCCCTTAGTGACAGTGTCTACACCCCTCC
ACCAAGTGTCCCCCACGGGCCTGGAGCCCAGCCACAGCCTGCTGAGTACAGAAGCCAAGCTGGTCTCAGC
AGCTGGGGGCCCCCTCCCCCCTGTCAGCACCCTGACAGCACTGCACAGCTTGGAGCAGACATCCCCAGGC
CTCAACCAGCAGCCCCAGAACCTCATCATGGCCTCACTTCCTGGGGTCATGACCATCGGGCCTGGTGAGC
CTGCCTCCCTGGGTCCTACGTTCACCAACACAGGTGCCTCCACCCTGGTCATCGGCCTGGCCTCCACGCA
GGCACAGAGTGTGCCGGTCATCAACAGCATGGGCAGCAGCCTGACCACCCTGCAGCCCGTCCAGTTCTCC
CAGCCGCTGCACCCCTCCTACCAGCAGCCGCTCATGCCACCTGTGCAGAGCCATGTGACCCAGAGCCCCT
TCATGGCCACCATGGCTCAGCTGCAGAGCCCCCACGCCCTCTACAGCCACAAGCCCGAGGTGGCCCAGTA
CACCCACACGGGCCTGCTCCCGCAGACTATGCTCATCACCGACACCACCAACCTGAGCGCCCTGGCCAGC
CTCACGCCCACCAAGCAGGTCTTCACCTCAGACACTGAGGCCTCCAGTGAGTCCGGGCTTCACACGCCGG
CATCTCAGGCCACCACCCTCCACGTCCCCAGCCAGGACCCTGCCAGCATCCAGCACCTGCAGCCGGCCCA
CCGGCTCAGCGCCAGCCCCACAGTGTCCTCCAGCAGCCTGGTGCTGTACCAGAGCTCAGACTCCAGCAAT
GGCCAGAGCCACCTGCTGCCATCCAACCACAGCGTCATCGAGACCTTCATCTCCACCCAGATGGCCTCTT
CCTCCCAGTAGTAATGAACTAGTCCGTAACTTGAAAGTATTTCGATTTCTTGGCTTTATATATCTTGTGG
AAAGGACGACGGCCAGCTTTCGCAGAGTGTGTTACGCGTTAAGTCGACAATCAACCTCTGGATTACAAAA
TTTGTGAAAGATTGACTGGTATTCTTAACTATGTTGCTCCTTTTACGCTATGTGGATACGCTGCTTTAAT
GCCTTTGTATCATGCTATTGCTTCCCGTATGGCTTTCATTTTCTCCTCCTTGTATAAATCCTGGTTGCTG
TCTCTTTATGAGGAGTTGTGGCCCGTTGTCAGGCAACGTGGCGTGGTGTGCACTGTGTTTGCTGACGCAA
CCCCCACTGGTTGGGGCATTGCCACCACCTGTCAGCTCCTTTCCGGGACTTTCGCTTTCCCCCTCCCTAT
TGCCACGGCGGAACTCATCGCCGCCTGCCTTGCCCGCTGCTGGACAGGGGCTCGGCTGTTGGGCACTGAC
AATTCCGTGGTGTTGTCGGGGAAATCATCGTCCTTTCCTTGGCTGCTCGCCTGTGTTGCCACCTGGATTC
TGCGCGGGACGTCCTTCTGCTACGTCCCTTCGGCCCTCAATCCAGCGGACCTTCCTTCCCGCGGCCTGCT
GCCGGCTCTGCGGCCTCTTCCGCGTCTTCGCCTTCGCCCTCAGACGAGTCGGATCTCCCTTTGGGCCGCC
TCCCCGCGTCGACTTTAAGACCAATGACTTACAAGGCAGCTGTAGATCTTAGCCACTTTTTAAAAGAAAA
GGGGGGACTGGAAGGGCTAATTCACTCCCAACGAAGACAAGATCTGCTTTTTGCTTGTACTGGGTCTCTC
TGGTTAGACCAGATCTGAGCCTGGGAGCTCTCTGGCTAACTAGGGAACCCACTGCTTAAGCCTCAATAAA
GCTTGCCTTGAGTGCTTCAAGTAGTGTGTGCCCGTCTGTTGTGTGACTCTGGTAACTAGAGATCCCTCAG
ACCCTTTTAGTCAGTGTGGAAAATCTCTAGCAGTACGTATAGTAGTTCATGTCATCTTATTATTCAGTAT
TTATAACTTGCAAAGAAATGAATATCAGAGAGTGAGAGGAACTTGTTTATTGCAGCTTATAATGGTTACA
AATAAAGCAATAGCATCACAAATTTCACAAATAAAGCATTTTTTTCACTGCATTCTAGTTGTGGTTTGTC
CAAACTCATCAATGTATCTTATCATGTCTGGCTCTAGCTATCCCGCCCCTAACTCCGCCCATCCCGCCCC
TAACTCCGCCCAGTTCCGCCCATTCTCCGCCCCATGGCTGACTAATTTTTTTTATTTATGCAGAGGCCGA
GGCCGCCTCGGCCTCTGAGCTATTCCAGAAGTAGTGAGGAGGCTTTTTTGGAGGCCTAGGGACGTACCCA
ATTCGCCCTATAGTGAGTCGTATTACGCGCGCTCACTGGCCGTCGTTTTACAACGTCGTGACTGGGAAAA
CCCTGGCGTTACCCAACTTAATCGCCTTGCAGCACATCCCCCTTTCGCCAGCTGGCGTAATAGCGAAGAG
GCCCGCACCGATCGCCCTTCCCAACAGTTGCGCAGCCTGAATGGCGAATGGG
[124 nt withheld, positions 4673-4796]
C
[91 nt withheld, positions 4798-4888]
A
[49 nt withheld, positions 4890-4938]
CCTTTGACGTTGGAGTCCACGTTCTTT
[37 nt withheld, positions 4966-5002]
ACCCTATCTCGGTCTATTCTTTTGATTTATAAGGGATTTTGCCGATTTCGGCCTATTGGTTAAAAAATGA
GCTGATTTAACAAAAATTTAACGCGAATTTTAACAAAATATTAACGCTTACAATTTAGGTGGCACTTTTC
GGGGAAATGTGCGCGGAACCCCTATTTGTTTATTTTTCTAAATACATTCAAATATGTATCCGCTCATGAG
ACAATAACCCTGATAAATGCTTCAATAATATTGAAAAAGGAAGAGTATGAGTATTCAACATTTCCGTGTC
GCCCTTATTCCCTTTTTTGCGGCATTTTGCCTTCCTGTTTTTGCTCACCCAGAAACGCTGGTGAAAGTAA
AAGATGCTGAAGATCAGTTGGGTGCACGAGTGGGTTACATCGAACTGGATCTCAACAGCGGTAAGATCCT
TGAGAGTTTTCGCCCCGAAGAACGTTTTCCAATGATGAGCACTTTTAAAGTTCTGCTATGTGGCGCGGTA
TTATCCCGTATTGACGCCGGGCAAGAGCAACTCGGTCGCCGCATACACTATTCTCAGAATGACTTGGTTG
AGTACTCACCAGTCACAGAAAAGCATCTTACGGATGGCATGACAGTAAGAGAATTATGCAGTGCTGCCAT
AACCATGAGTGATAACACTGCGGCCAACTTACTTCTGACAACGATCGGAGGACCGAAGGAGCTAACCGCT
TTTTTGCACAACATGGGGGATCATGTAACTCGCCTTGATCGTTGGGAACCGGAGCTGAATGAAGCCATAC
CAAACGACGAGCGTGACACCACGATGCCTGTAGCAATGGCAACAACGTTGCGCAAACTATTAACTGGCGA
ACTACTTACTCTAGCTTCCCGGCAACAATTAATAGACTGGATGGAGGCGGATAAAGTTGCAGGACCACTT
CTGCGCTCGGCCCTTCCGGCTGGCTGGTTTATTGCTGATAAATCTGGAGCCGGTGAGCGTGGGTCTCGCG
GTATCATTGCAGCACTGGGGCCAGATGGTAAGCCCTCCCGTATCGTAGTTATCTACACGACGGGGAGTCA
GGCAACTATGGATGAACGAAATAGACAGATCGCTGAGATAGGTGCCTCACTGATTAAGCATTGGTAACTG
TCAGACCAAGTTTACTCATATATACTTTAGATTGATTTAAAACTTCATTTTTAATTTAAAAGGATCTAGG
TGAAGATCCTTTTTGATAATCTCATGACCAAAATCCCTTAACGTGAGTTTTCGTTCCACTGAGCGTCAGA
CCCCGTAGAAAAGATCAAAGGATCTTCTTGAGATCCTTTTTTTCTGCGCGTAATCTGCTGCTTGCAAACA
AAAAAACCACCGCTACCAGCGGTGGTTTGTTTGCCGGATCAAGAGCTACCAACTCTTTTTCCGAAGGTAA
CTGGCTTCAGCAGAGCGCAGATACCAAATACTGTTCTTCTAGTGTAGCCGTAGTTAGGCCACCACTTCAA
GAACTCTGTAGCACCGCCTACATACCTCGCTCTGCTAATCCTGTTACCAGTGGCTGCTGCCAGTGGCGAT
AAGTCGTGTCTTACCGGGTTGGACTCAAGACGATAGTTACCGGATAAGGCGCAGCGGTCGGGCTGAACGG
GGGGTTCGTGCACACAGCCCAGCTTGGAGCGAACGACCTACACCGAACTGAGATACCTACAGCGTGAGCT
ATGAGAAAGCGCCACGCTTCCCGAAGGGAGAAAGGCGGACAGGTATCCGGTAAGCGGCAGGGTCGGAACA
GGAGAGCGCACGAGGGAGCTTCCAGGGGGAAACGCCTGGTATCTTTATAGTCCTGTCGGGTTTCGCCACC
TCTGACTTGAGCGTCGATTTTTGTGATGCTCGTCAGGGGGGCGGAGCCTATGGAAAAACGCCAGCAACGC
GGCCTTTTTACGGTTCCTGGCCTTTTGCTGGCCTTTTGCTCACATGTTCTTTCCTGCGTTATCCCCTGAT
TCTGTGGATAACCGTATTACCGCCTTTGAGTGAGCTGATACCGCTCGCCGCAGCCGAACGACCGAGCGCA
GCGAGTCAGTGAGCGAGGAAGCGGAAGAGCGCCCAATACGCAAACCGCCTCTCCCCGCGCGTTGGCCGAT
TCATTAATGCAGCTGGCACGACAGGTTTCCCGACTGGAAAGCGGGCAGTGAGCGCAACGCAATTAATGTG
AGTTAGCTCACTCATTAGGCACCCCAGGCTTTACACTTTATGCTTCCGGCTCGTATGTTGTGTGGAATTG
TGAGCGGATAACAATTTCACACAGGAAACAGCTATGACCATGATTACGCCAAGCGCGCAATTAACCCTCA
CTAAAGGGAACAAAAGCTGGAGCTGCAAGCTTAATGTAGTCTTATGCAATACTCTTGTAGTCTTGCAACA
TGGTAACGATGAGTTAGCAACATGCCTTACAAGGAGAGAAAAAGCACCGTGCATGCCGATTGGTGGAAGT
AAGGTGGTACGATCGTGCCTTATTAGGAAGGCAACAGACGGGTCTGACATGGATTGGACGAACCACTGAA
TTGCCGCATTGCAGAGATATTGTATTTAAGTGCCTAGCTCGATACATAAACGGGTCTCTCTGGTTAGACC
AGATCTGAGCCTGGGAGCTCTCTGGCTAACTAGGGAACCCACTGCTTAAGCCTCAATAAAGCTTGCCTTG
AGTGCTTCAAGTAGTGTGTGCCCGTCTGTTGTGTGACTCTGGTAACTAGAGATCCCTCAGACCCTTTTAG
TCAGTGTGGAAAATCTCTAGCAGTGGCGCCCGAACAGGGACTTGAAAGCGAAAGGGAAACCAGAGGAGCT
CTCTCGACGCAGGACTCGGCTTGCTGAAGCGCGCACGGCAAGAGGCGAGGGGCGGCGACTGGTGAGTACG
CCAAAAATTTTGACTAGCGGAGGCTAGAAGGAGAGAGATGGGTGCGAGAGCGTCAGTATTAAGCGGGGGA
GAATTAGATCGCGATGGGAAAAAATTCGGTTAAGGCCAGGGGGAAAGAAAAAATATAAATTAAAACATAT
AGTATGGGCAAGCAGGGAGCTAGAACGATTCGCAGTTAATCCTGGCCTGTTAGAAACATCAGAAGGCTGT
AGACAAATACTGGGACAGCTACAACCATCCCTTCAGACAGGATCAGAAGAACTTAGATCATTATATAATA
CAGTAGCAACCCTCTATTGTGTGCATCAAAGGATAGAGATAAAAGACACCAAGGAAGCTTTAGACAAGAT
AGAGGAAGAGCAAAACAAAAGTAAGACCACCGCACAGCAAGCGGCCGCTGATCTTCAGACCTGGAGGAGG
AGATATGAGGGACAATTGGAGAAGTGAATTATATAAATATAAAGTAGTAAAAATTGAACCATTAGGAGTA
GCACCCACCAAGGCAAAGAGAAGAGTGGTGCAGAGAGAAAAAAGAGCAGTGGGAATAGGAGCTTTGTTCC
TTGGGTTCTTGGGAGCAGCAGGAAGCACTATGGGCGCAGCGTCAATGACGCTGACGGTACAGGCCAGACA
ATTATTGTCTGGTATAGTGCAGCAGCAGAACAATTTGCTGAGGGCTATTGAGGCGCAACAGCATCTGTTG
CAACTCACAGTCTGGGGCATCAAGCAGCTCCAGGCAAGAATCCTGGCTGTGGAAAGATACCTAAAGGATC
AACAGCTCCTGGGGATTTGGGGTTGCTCTGGAAAACTCATTTGCACCACTGCTGTGCCTTGGAATGCTAG
TTGGAGTAATAAATCTCTGGAACAGATTTGGAATCACACGACCTGGATGGAGTGGGACAGAGAAATTAAC
AATTACACAAGCTTAATACACTCCTTAATTGAAGAATCGCAAAACCAGCAAGAAAAGAATGAACAAGAAT
TATTGGAATTAGATAAATGGGCAAGTTTGTGGAATTGGTTTAACATAACAAATTGGCTGTGGTATATAAA
ATTATTCATAATGATAGTAGGAGGCTTGGTAGGTTTAAGAATAGTTTTTGCTGTACTTTCTATAGTGAAT
AGAGTTAGGCAGGGATATTCACCATTATCGTTTCAGACCCACCTCCCAACCCCGAGGGGACCCATGCATT
GCATCTCAATTAGTCAGCAACCAGGTGTGGAAAGTCCCCAGGCTCCCCAGCAGGCAGAAGTATGCAAAGC
ATGCGTCTCAATTAGTCAGCAACCATAGTCCCGCCCCTAACTCCGCCCATCCCGCCCCTAACTCCGCCCA
GTTCCGCCCATTCTCCGCCCCATGGCTGACTAATTTTTTTTATTTATGCAGAGGCCGAGGCCGCCTCGGC
CTCTGAGCTATTCCAGAAGTAGTGAGGAGGCTTTTTTGGAGGCCTAGGCTTTTGCAAAAAGCTTTCTAGA
GGTACCACCGGAGCTTACCATGACCGAGTACAAGCCCACGGTGCGCCTCGCCACCCGCGACGACGTCCCC
AGGGCCGTACGCACCCTCGCCGCCGCGTTCGCCGACTACCCCGCCACGCGCCACACCGTCGATCCGGACC
GCCACATCGAGCGGGTCACCGAGCTGCAAGAACTCTTCCTCACGCGCGTCGGGCTCGACATCGGCAAGGT
GTGGGTCGCGGACGACGGCGCCGCCGTGGCGGTCTGGACCACGCCGGAGAGCGTCGAAGCGGGGGCGGTG
TTCGCCGAGATCGGCCCGCGCATGGCCGAGTTGAGCGGTTCCCGGCTGGCCGCGCAGCAACAGATGGAAG
GCCTCCTGGCGCCGCACCGGCCCAAGGAGCCCGCGTGGTTCCTGGCCACCGTCGGCGTCTCGCCCGACCA
CCAGGGCAAGGGTCTGGGCAGCGCCGTCGTGCTCCCCGGAGTGGAGGCGGCCGAGCGCGCCGGGGTGCCC
GCCTTCCTGGAGACCTCCGCGCCCCGCAACCTCCCCTTCTACGAGCGGCTCGGCTTCACCGTCACCGCCG
ACGTCGAGGTGCCCGAAGGACCGCGCACCTGGTGCATGACCCGCAAGCCCGGTGCCAGTTAACGAATTCT
AGATCTTGAGACAAATGGCAGTATTCATCCACAATTTTAAAAGAAAAGGGGGGATTGGGGGGTACAGTGC
AGGGGAAAGAATAGTAGACATAATAGCAACAGACATACAAACTAAAGAATTACAAAAACAAATTACAAAA
ATTCAAAATTTTCGGGTTTATTACAGGGACAGCAGAGATCCACTTTGGCGCCGGCTCGAGGCCTGCAGGT
GCAAAGATGGATAAAGTTTTAAACAGAGAGGAATCTTTGCAGCTAATGGACCTTCTAGGTCTTGAAAGGA
GTGGGAATT
Features (pLannotate 1.2.2; 31 found; start..end, strand, type, name):
      1..1179    +  promoter       EF-1α promoter: strong constitutive promoter for human elongation factor EF-1α
   1196..3088    +  CDS            HNF1A: HNF1A_HUMAN - Also known as TCF1. Experimental evidence at protein level: Swiss-Prot protein existence level 1. Transcriptional activator that regulates the tissue specific expression of multiple genes, especially in pancreatic islet cells and in liver (By similarity). Binds to the inverted palindrome 5'- GTTAATNATTAAC-3' (PubMed:12453420, PubMed:10966642). Activates the transcription of CYP1A2, CYP2E1 and CYP3A11 (By similarity). From Homo sapiens (Human).
   3104..3157    +  promoter       U6 promoter (fragment): RNA polymerase III promoter for human U6 snRNA
   3199..3787    +  misc_feature   WPRE: woodchuck hepatitis virus posttranscriptional regulatory element
   3838..3857    +  misc_feature   cPPT/CTS (fragment): central polypurine tract and central termination sequence of HIV-1
   3859..4092    +  LTR            3' LTR (ΔU3): self-inactivating 3' long terminal repeat (LTR) from HIV-1
   4170..4291    +  polyA_signal   SV40 poly(A) signal: SV40 polyadenylation signal
   4331..4466    +  rep_origin     SV40 ori: SV40 origin of replication
   4487..4505    -  promoter       T7 promoter: promoter for bacteriophage T7 RNA polymerase
   4513..4668    +  CDS            lacZα (fragment): LacZα fragment of β-galactosidase; lacZ fragment
   4673..5101    +  rep_origin     f1 ori (sequence partly withheld): f1 bacteriophage origin of replication; arrow indicates direction of (+) strand synthesis
   5154..5258    +  promoter       AmpR promoter: bla
   5259..6119    +  CDS            AmpR: β-lactamase; bla; confers resistance to ampicillin, carbenicillin, and related antibiotics
   6290..6878    +  rep_origin     ori: high-copy-number ColE1/pMB1/pBR322/pUC origin of replication
   7061..7153    +  CDS            lacI (fragment): lac repressor; lacI; The lac repressor binds to the lac operator to inhibit transcription in E. coli. This inhibition can be relieved by adding lactose or isopropyl-β-D-thiogalactopyranoside (IPTG).
   7166..7187    +  protein_bind   CAP binding site: CAP binding activates transcription in the presence of cAMP. E. coli catabolite activator protein
   7202..7232    +  promoter       lac promoter: promoter for the E. coli lac operon
   7240..7256    +  protein_bind   lac operator: The lac repressor binds to the lac operator to inhibit transcription in E. coli. This inhibition can be relieved by adding lactose or isopropyl-β-D-thiogalactopyranoside (IPTG). lac repressor encoded by lacI
   7301..7319    +  promoter       T3 promoter: promoter for bacteriophage T3 RNA polymerase
   7347..7573    +  promoter       RSV promoter: Rous sarcoma virus enhancer/promoter
   7574..7754    +  LTR            5' LTR (truncated): truncated 5' long terminal repeat (LTR) from HIV-1
   7801..7926    +  misc_feature   HIV-1 Ψ: packaging signal of human immunodeficiency virus type 1
   7910..8273    +  CDS            HIV-1 gag (fragment): gag protein from human immunodeficiency virus 1; gag
   8419..8652    +  misc_feature   RRE: The Rev response element (RRE) of HIV-1 allows for Rev-dependent mRNA export from the nucleus to the cytoplasm.
   9029..9055    +  CDS            Rev (fragment): human immunodeficiency virus 1 (HIV-1) Rev protein; rev; enhances nuclear export of unspliced and incompletely spliced viral mRNAs
   9062..9085    +  promoter       SV40 promoter (fragment): SV40 early promoter
   9086..9157    +  promoter       SV40 promoter (fragment): SV40 enhancer and early promoter
   9181..9316    +  rep_origin     SV40 ori: SV40 origin of replication
   9362..9958    +  CDS            PuroR (fragment): puromycin N-acetyltransferase; pac from Streptomyces; confers resistance to puromycin
  10007..10124   +  misc_feature   cPPT/CTS: central polypurine tract and central termination sequence of HIV-1
  10189..10255   +  CDS            small t antigen (fragment): SV40 (simian virus 40) small t antigen
