[The description below was written by a language model from this plasmid's Addgene catalogue record and pLannotate feature annotations shown in this document.]
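Description:
TFORF1690 is a third-generation-style, self-inactivating lentiviral expression plasmid built on the pLX_TRC317 backbone and carrying the human transcription factor HNF1A as its open reading frame. It belongs to a barcoded transcription factor ORF collection in which each construct pairs one ORF with a unique 24-bp barcode, so that the factor delivered to a cell can be identified by sequencing in pooled overexpression screens. The feature table does not annotate the barcode itself. In bacteria the plasmid is maintained through a high-copy ColE1/pUC-type origin and ampicillin resistance (AmpR). An f1 origin and remnants of a lac/lacZα cloning region, flanked by T7 and T3 promoters, are also present in the backbone. The depositor notes that the plasmid can recombine, which is a common issue with LTR-containing vectors.

The viral genome is transcribed from an RSV promoter fused to a truncated HIV-1 5' LTR. This is followed by the Ψ packaging signal with a partial gag sequence and the Rev response element for Rev-dependent nuclear export of the full-length RNA. Downstream, an SV40 early promoter drives puromycin N-acetyltransferase for selection of transduced mammalian cells. A cPPT/CTS element, which aids nuclear import of the reverse-transcribed genome, follows this selection cassette. The EF-1α promoter then provides strong constitutive expression of the HNF1A coding sequence, which encodes a transcriptional activator of liver and pancreatic islet genes. A short U6 promoter fragment follows the ORF, and a WPRE enhances transcript stability and expression. The ΔU3 3' LTR inactivates viral promoter activity after integration, and an SV40 polyadenylation signal lies beyond it. The construct is used for stable HNF1A overexpression, for example in directed differentiation studies.
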