Addgene plasmid #143967: TFORF1690
Purpose: Lentiviral vector for overexpressing transcription factor ORFs with unique 24-bp barcodes. Barcodes facilitate identification of transcription factors in pooled screens.
Depositing lab: Feng Zhang. Depositing organization: Broad Institute. Publication: A transcription factor atlas of directed differentiation. Joung J, Ma S, Tay T, Geiger-Schuller KR, Kirchgatterer PC, Verdine VK, Guo B, Arias-Garcia MA, Allen WE, Singh A, Kuksenko O, Abudayyeh OO, Gootenberg JS, Fu Z, Macrae RK, Buenrostro JD, Regev A, Zhang F. Cell. 2023 Jan 5;186(1):209-229.e26. doi: 10.1016/j.cell.2022.11.026. PubMed 36608654.
Backbone
  Vector backbone: pLX_TRC317
  Backbone manufacturer: Broad Institute Genetic Perturbation Platform
  Backbone size w/o insert (bp): 8264
  Vector type: Mammalian Expression, Lentiviral
  Selectable markers: Puromycin
Growth in bacteria
  Bacterial resistance: Ampicillin, 100 μg/mL
  Growth temperature: 37°C
  Growth strain: NEB Stable
  Copy number: High Copy
Gene/Insert
  Gene/Insert name: HNF1A
  Species: H. sapiens (human)
  Insert size (bp): 1997
  Entrez Gene: HNF1A (a.k.a. HNF-1-alpha, HNF-1A, HNF1, HNF1alpha, HNF4A, IDDM20, LFB1, MODY3, TCF-1, TCF1)
  Promoter: EF1a
  Cloning method: Unknown
  Sequencing primers: 5′ GGGTGGAGACTGAAGTTAGGCCAG; 3′ CACATAGCGTAAAAGGAGCAACATAG
Terms and licenses: Academic/Nonprofit Terms; Industry Terms: Not Available to Industry
Depositor comments: NM_000545,ENST00000257555 . The transcription factor ORF portion of this plasmid was synthesized by Genewiz. Please test multiple small colonies in case of plasmid recombination. To make this collection available in a timely manner, a portion of this collection was not fully sequenced by Addgene. If an Addgene verified full plasmid sequence is not available, please contact us prior to placing an order to request the full sequence.
How to cite: TFORF1690 was a gift from Feng Zhang (Addgene plasmid # 143967 ; http://n2t.net/addgene:143967 ; RRID:Addgene_143967)
