>Addgene plasmid #143967 | TFORF1690 | depositor partial sequence | sequence record 284028 | Insert
ACCGCCACCATGGTTTCTAAACTGAGCCAGCTGCAGACGGAGCTCCTGGCGGCCCTGCTCGAGTCAGGGC
TGAGCAAAGAGGCACTGATCCAGGCACTGGGTGAGCCGGGGCCCTACCTCCTGGCTGGAGAAGGCCCCCT
GGACAAGGGGGAGTCCTGCGGCGGCGGTCGAGGGGAGCTGGCTGAGCTGCCCAATGGGCTGGGGGAGACT
CGGGGCTCCGAGGACGAGACGGACGACGATGGGGAAGACTTCACGCCACCCATCCTCAAAGAGCTGGAGA
ACCTCAGCCCTGAGGAGGCGGCCCACCAGAAAGCCGTGGTGGAGACCCTTCTGCAGGAGGACCCGTGGCG
TGTGGCGAAGATGGTCAAGTCCTACCTGCAGCAGCACAACATCCCACAGCGGGAGGTGGTCGATACCACT
GGCCTCAACCAGTCCCACCTGTCCCAACACCTCAACAAGGGCACTCCCATGAAGACGCAGAAGCGGGCCG
CCCTGTACACCTGGTACGTCCGCAAGCAGCGAGAGGTGGCGCAGCAGTTCACCCATGCAGGGCAGGGAGG
GCTGATTGAAGAGCCCACAGGTGATGAGCTACCAACCAAGAAGGGGCGGAGGAACCGTTTCAAGTGGGGC
CCAGCATCCCAGCAGATCCTGTTCCAGGCCTATGAGAGGCAGAAGAACCCTAGCAAGGAGGAGCGAGAGA
CGCTAGTGGAGGAGTGCAATAGGGCGGAATGCATCCAGAGAGGGGTGTCCCCATCACAGGCACAGGGGCT
GGGCTCCAACCTCGTCACGGAGGTGCGTGTCTACAACTGGTTTGCCAACCGGCGCAAAGAAGAAGCCTTC
CGGCACAAGCTGGCCATGGACACGTACAGCGGGCCCCCCCCAGGGCCAGGCCCGGGACCTGCGCTGCCCG
CTCACAGCTCCCCTGGCCTGCCTCCACCTGCCCTCTCCCCCAGTAAGGTCCACGGTGTGCGCTATGGACA
GCCTGCGACCAGTGAGACTGCAGAAGTACCCTCAAGCAGCGGCGGTCCCTTAGTGACAGTGTCTACACCC
CTCCACCAAGTGTCCCCCACGGGCCTGGAGCCCAGCCACAGCCTGCTGAGTACAGAAGCCAAGCTGGTCT
CAGCAGCTGGGGGCCCCCTCCCCCCTGTCAGCACCCTGACAGCACTGCACAGCTTGGAGCAGACATCCCC
AGGCCTCAACCAGCAGCCCCAGAACCTCATCATGGCCTCACTTCCTGGGGTCATGACCATCGGGCCTGGT
GAGCCTGCCTCCCTGGGTCCTACGTTCACCAACACAGGTGCCTCCACCCTGGTCATCGGCCTGGCCTCCA
CGCAGGCACAGAGTGTGCCGGTCATCAACAGCATGGGCAGCAGCCTGACCACCCTGCAGCCCGTCCAGTT
CTCCCAGCCGCTGCACCCCTCCTACCAGCAGCCGCTCATGCCACCTGTGCAGAGCCATGTGACCCAGAGC
CCCTTCATGGCCACCATGGCTCAGCTGCAGAGCCCCCACGCCCTCTACAGCCACAAGCCCGAGGTGGCCC
AGTACACCCACACGGGCCTGCTCCCGCAGACTATGCTCATCACCGACACCACCAACCTGAGCGCCCTGGC
CAGCCTCACGCCCACCAAGCAGGTCTTCACCTCAGACACTGAGGCCTCCAGTGAGTCCGGGCTTCACACG
CCGGCATCTCAGGCCACCACCCTCCACGTCCCCAGCCAGGACCCTGCCAGCATCCAGCACCTGCAGCCGG
CCCACCGGCTCAGCGCCAGCCCCACAGTGTCCTCCAGCAGCCTGGTGCTGTACCAGAGCTCAGACTCCAG
CAATGGCCAGAGCCACCTGCTGCCATCCAACCACAGCGTCATCGAGACCTTCATCTCCACCCAGATGGCC
TCTTCCTCCCAGTAGTAATGAACTAGTCCGTAACTTGAAAGTATTTCGATTTCTTGGCTTTATATATCTT
GTGGAAAGGACGACGGCCAGCTTTCGCAGAGTGTGTT
