>Addgene plasmid #143967 | TFORF1690 | depositor partial sequence | sequence record 284029 | Barcode
CGGCCAGCTTTCGCAGAGTGTGTT
